Addgene plasmid #199075: pGLDV_12 [18e4G]
Purpose: (Empty Backbone) Even assembly vector with sfGFP dropout for Even level assemblies
Depositing lab: Charlie Gilbert & Nili Ostrov & Cultivarium Tools. Depositing organization: Cultivarium, Convergent Research. Publication: A scalable framework for high-throughput identification of functional origins of replication in non-model bacteria. Gilbert C, Brumwell SL, Crits-Christoph A, Kang SC, Martin-Moldes Z, Alsharif W, Esmurria A, Nguyen M-A, Lee HH, Ostrov N. bioRxiv 2023.05.19.541510 10.1101/2023.05.19.541510.
Backbone
  Vector backbone: n/a
  Vector type: Synthetic Biology
Growth in bacteria
  Bacterial resistance: Ampicillin, 100 μg/mL
  Growth temperature: 37°C
  Growth strain: E. coli Zymo 10B
  Growth instructions: Supplement LB growth medium with 2% glucose (w/v)
  Copy number: High Copy
Gene/Insert
  Gene/Insert name: None
Resource information
  A portion of this plasmid was derived from a plasmid made by: Jim Haseloff (Pollak et al. 2018 https://doi.org/10.1111/nph.15625)
Terms and licenses: Academic/Nonprofit Terms; Industry Terms: Not Available to Industry
Depositor comments: For standard propagation, supplement LB growth medium with 2% glucose (w/v) to repress sfYFP dropout expression, otherwise escape mutants may arise.
How to cite: pGLDV_12 [18e4G] was a gift from Charlie Gilbert & Nili Ostrov & Cultivarium Tools (Addgene plasmid # 199075 ; http://n2t.net/addgene:199075 ; RRID:Addgene_199075)
