[The description below was written by a language model from this plasmid's Addgene catalogue record and pLannotate feature annotations shown in this document.]
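Description:
pGLDV_12 [18e4G] is an empty synthetic-biology acceptor plasmid of about 3.4 kb, deposited as an "Even" level assembly vector for a hierarchical, alternating odd/even DNA assembly scheme. The record notes that part of it derives from a previously published assembly toolkit, but no named backbone is given. It is maintained in E. coli on a high-copy ColE1/pUC-type origin and is selected with ampicillin through a β-lactamase gene driven by its native bla promoter.

There is no insert. In its place the vector carries a superfolder GFP coding sequence that serves as a dropout marker. In vectors of this type, successful assembly replaces the fluorescent cassette with the assembled parts, so correct clones can be distinguished as non-fluorescent colonies against a fluorescent background of uncut or religated vector. The feature table does not annotate the promoter driving sfGFP or the restriction sites flanking the cassette, so these cannot be stated from the record. The depositor comments indicate that dropout expression is glucose-repressible and that unrepressed expression can select for escape mutants. Those comments call the reporter sfYFP, whereas the purpose field and the sequence annotation both identify it as sfGFP. The annotation also picks up a short lacZα fragment and a 25 bp match to attB1. These are probably remnants or incidental matches rather than functional elements, and the record assigns them no role.

The plasmid belongs to a toolkit developed for high-throughput identification of functional origins of replication in non-model bacteria, where it serves as a recipient for even-level assemblies.
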