Features (pLannotate 1.2.2; 6 found; start..end, strand, type, name):
    263..976     +  CDS            superfolder GFP: GFP variant that folds robustly even when fused to poorly folded proteins (Pédelacq et al., 2006)
   1412..2000    -  rep_origin     ori: high-copy-number ColE1/pMB1/pBR322/pUC origin of replication
   2117..2141    -  protein_bind   attB1: mutant version of attB; recombination site for the Gateway® BP reaction BP Clonase™
   2241..3101    -  CDS            AmpR: β-lactamase; bla; confers resistance to ampicillin, carbenicillin, and related antibiotics
   3102..3206    -  promoter       AmpR promoter: bla
   3293..3336    -  CDS            lacZα (fragment): LacZα fragment of β-galactosidase; lacZ fragment
>Addgene plasmid #199075 | pGLDV_12 [18e4G] | addgene full sequence | sequence record 397986 | Addgene NGS Result
TAGCGTGCGAACAGCACGCTATTGTTGTATCATTACTCGCATCCATTCTCAGGCTGTCTCGTCTCGTCTC
CGAGGTCTCAGCTTAATGTGAAGAGCGAAAGTGAAACGTGATTTCATGCGTCATTTTGAACATTTTGTAA
ATCTTATTTAATAATGTGTGCGGCAATTCACATTTAATTTATGAATGTTTTCTTAACATCGCGGCAACTC
AAGAAACGGCAGGTTCGGATCTTAGCTACTAGAGAAAGAGGAGAAATACTAGATGCGTAAAGGCGAAGAA
CTGTTCACTGGTGTCGTCCCTATTCTGGTGGAACTGGATGGTGATGTCAACGGTCATAAGTTTTCCGTGC
GTGGCGAGGGTGAAGGTGACGCAACTAATGGTAAACTGACGCTGAAGTTCATCTGTACTACTGGTAAACT
GCCGGTTCCTTGGCCGACTCTGGTAACGACGCTGACTTATGGTGTTCAGTGCTTTGCTCGTTATCCGGAC
CATATGAAGCAGCATGACTTCTTCAAGTCCGCCATGCCGGAAGGCTATGTGCAGGAACGCACGATTTCCT
TTAAGGATGACGGCACGTACAAAACGCGTGCGGAAGTGAAATTTGAAGGCGATACCCTGGTAAACCGCAT
TGAGCTGAAAGGCATTGACTTTAAAGAGGACGGCAATATCCTGGGCCATAAGCTGGAATACAATTTTAAC
AGCCACAATGTTTACATCACCGCCGATAAACAAAAAAATGGCATTAAAGCGAATTTTAAAATTCGCCACA
ACGTGGAGGATGGCAGCGTGCAGCTGGCTGATCACTACCAGCAAAACACTCCAATCGGTGATGGTCCTGT
TCTGCTGCCAGACAATCACTATCTGAGCACGCAAAGCGTTCTGTCTAAAGATCCGAACGAGAAACGCGAT
CATATGGTTCTGCTGGAGTTCGTAACCGCAGCGGGCATCACGCATGGTATGGATGAACTGTACAAATGAT
TCAGCCAAAAAACTTAAGACCGCCGGTCTTGTCCACTACCTTGCAGTAATGCGGTGGACAGGATCGGCGG
TTTTCTTTTCTCTTCTCAAGCTCTTCAGGTACGCTTGAGACCACCCCAGGATACATAGATTACCACAACT
CCGAGCCCTTCCACCTAGCGTGCTAACCACGCACGCTATTGTTGTATAGGCTAGGTGGAGGCTCAGTGAT
GATAAGTCTGCGATGGTGGATGCATGTGTCATGGTCATAGCTGTTTCCTGTGTGAAATTGTTATCCGCTC
AGAGGGCACAATCCTATTCCGCGCTATCCGACAATCTCCAAGACATTAGGTGGAGTTCAGTTCGGCGTAT
GGCATATGTCGCTGGAAAGAACATGTGAGCAAAAGGCCAGCAAAAGGCCAGGAACCGTAAAAAGGCCGCG
TTGCTGGCGTTTTTCCATAGGCTCCGCCCCCCTGACGAGCATCACAAAAATCGACGCTCAAGTCAGAGGT
GGCGAAACCCGACAGGACTATAAAGATACCAGGCGTTTCCCCCTGGAAGCTCCCTCGTGCGCTCTCCTGT
TCCGACCCTGCCGCTTACCGGATACCTGTCCGCCTTTCTCCCTTCGGGAAGCGTGGCGCTTTCTCATAGC
TCACGCTGTAGGTATCTCAGTTCGGTGTAGGTCGTTCGCTCCAAGCTGGGCTGTGTGCACGAACCCCCCG
TTCAGCCCGACCGCTGCGCCTTATCCGGTAACTATCGTCTTGAGTCCAACCCGGTAAGACACGACTTATC
GCCACTGGCAGCAGCCACTGGTAACAGGATTAGCAGAGCGAGGTATGTAGGCGGTGCTACAGAGTTCTTG
AAGTGGTGGCCTAACTACGGCTACACTAGAAGAACAGTATTTGGTATCTGCGCTCTGCTGAAGCCAGTTA
CCTTCGGAAAAAGAGTTGGTAGCTCTTGATCCGGCAAACAAACCACCGCTGGTAGCGGTGGTTTTTTTGT
TTGCAAGCAGCAGATTACGCGCAGAAAAAAAGGATCTCAAGAAGATCCTTTGATCTTTTCTACGGGGTCT
GACGCTCTATTCAACAAAGCCGCCGTCCCGTCAAGTCAGCGTAAATGGGTAGGGGGCTTCAAATCGTCCT
CGTGATACCAATTCGGAGCCTGCTTTTTTGTACAAACTTGTTGATAATGGCAATTCAAGGATCTTCACCT
AGATCCTTTTAAATTAAAAATGAAGTTTTAAATCAATCTAAAGTATATATGAGTAAACTTGGTCTGACAG
TTACCAATGCTTAATCAGTGAGGCACCTATCTCAGCGATCTGTCTATTTCGTTCATCCATAGTTGCCTGA
CTCCCCGTCGTGTAGATAACTACGATACGGGAGGGCTTACCATCTGGCCCCAGTGCTGCAATGATACCGC
GAGAGCCACGCTCACCGGCTCCAGATTTATCAGCAATAAACCAGCCAGCCGGAAGGGCCGAGCGCAGAAG
TGGTCCTGCAACTTTATCCGCCTCCATCCAGTCTATTAATTGTTGCCGGGAAGCTAGAGTAAGTAGTTCG
CCAGTTAATAGTTTGCGCAACGTTGTTGCCATTGCTACAGGCATCGTGGTGTCACGCTCGTCGTTTGGTA
TGGCTTCATTCAGCTCCGGTTCCCAACGATCAAGGCGAGTTACATGATCCCCCATGTTGTGCAAAAAAGC
GGTTAGCTCCTTCGGTCCTCCGATCGTTGTCAGAAGTAAGTTGGCCGCAGTGTTATCACTCATGGTTATG
GCAGCACTGCATAATTCTCTTACTGTCATGCCATCCGTAAGATGCTTTTCTGTGACTGGTGAGTACTCAA
CCAAGTCATTCTGAGAATAGTGTATGCGGCGACCGAGTTGCTCTTGCCCGGCGTCAATACGGGATAATAC
CGCGCCACATAGCAGAACTTTAAAAGTGCTCATCATTGGAAAACGTTCTTCGGGGCGAAAACTCTCAAGG
ATCTTACCGCTGTTGAGATCCAGTTCGATGTAACCCACTCGTGCACCCAACTGATCTTCAGCATCTTTTA
CTTTCACCAGCGTTTCTGGGTGAGCAAAAACAGGAAGGCAAAATGCCGCAAAAAAGGGAATAAGGGCGAC
ACGGAAATGTTGAATACTCATACTCTTCCTTTTTCAATATTATTGAAGCATTTATCAGGGTTATTGTCTC
ATGAGCGGATACATATTTGAATGTATTTAGAAAAATAAACAAATAGGGGTTCCGCGCACATTTCCCCGAA
AAGTGCCAGATACCTGAAACAAAACCCATCGTACGGCCAAGGAAGTCTCCAATAACTGTGATCCACCACA
AGCGCCAGGGTTTTCCCAGTCACGACGTTGTAAAACGACGGCCAGTCATGCATAATCCGCACGCATCTGG
AATAAGGAAGTGCCATTCCGCCTGACCT
